Addgene plasmid #211550: pCMV-PEmax-SpG-P2A-hMLH1dn
Purpose: Prime editing in mammalian cells
Depositing lab: Yongsub Kim. Depositing organization: University of Ulsan (University and College of Medicine). Publication: CRISPR prime editing for unconstrained correction of oncogenic KRAS variants. Jang G, Kweon J, Kim Y. Commun Biol. 2023 Jun 30;6(1):681. doi: 10.1038/s42003-023-05052-1. PubMed 37391511.
Backbone
  Vector backbone: pCMV
  Vector type: Mammalian Expression, CRISPR
Growth in bacteria
  Bacterial resistance: Ampicillin, 100 μg/mL
  Growth temperature: 37°C
  Growth strain: DH5alpha
  Copy number: High Copy
Gene/Insert
  Gene/Insert name: PEmax-SpG-P2A-hMLH1dn
  Species: Synthetic; Cas9 is from S. pyogenes; M-MLV RT is from the Moloney murine leukemia virus
  Promoter: CMV
  Cloning method: Gibson Cloning
  Sequencing primers: 5′ T7-forward; 3′ BGH-reverse
Terms and licenses: Academic/Nonprofit Terms; Industry Terms: Not Available to Industry
How to cite: pCMV-PEmax-SpG-P2A-hMLH1dn was a gift from Yongsub Kim (Addgene plasmid # 211550 ; http://n2t.net/addgene:211550 ; RRID:Addgene_211550)
