[The description below was written by a language model from this plasmid's Addgene catalogue record and pLannotate feature annotations shown in this document.]
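Description:
pCMV-PEmax-SpG-P2A-hMLH1dn is a mammalian expression plasmid of about 12.1 kb built on a pCMV backbone for prime editing in mammalian cells. It is propagated in E. coli through a high-copy ColE1/pUC-type origin and selected with ampicillin via the β-lactamase gene and its native promoter. Short remnants of lac regulatory elements, a lacI fragment, a bom fragment and a small piece of the SV40 promoter are also annotated. These appear to be backbone leftovers, and no mammalian selection marker is annotated.

The payload is a single open reading frame driven by the human CMV immediate-early enhancer and promoter and terminated by the bovine growth hormone polyadenylation signal. A T7 promoter sits just upstream of the coding region and also serves as a sequencing primer site. The first component is the PEmax prime editor, a fusion of a Streptococcus pyogenes Cas9 derivative to a Moloney murine leukemia virus reverse transcriptase. The automated annotation labels these as a "dCas9" fragment and a "gag-pol" fragment because of sequence similarity, but prime editors use a nickase form of Cas9 and only the reverse transcriptase portion of pol. The SpG designation indicates an engineered Cas9 variant with relaxed PAM requirements, which widens the range of targetable sites. A P2A self-cleaving peptide, named in the insert but not annotated, separates the editor from hMLH1dn, a dominant-negative form of the human mismatch repair protein MLH1. Transiently inhibiting mismatch repair in this way is generally used to raise prime editing efficiency. The plasmid carries no guide RNA cassette, so a pegRNA must be supplied separately. The associated work applied it to the correction of oncogenic KRAS variants.
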