Features (pLannotate 1.2.2; 16 found; start..end, strand, type, name):
    520..1380    -  CDS            AmpR: β-lactamase; bla; confers resistance to ampicillin, carbenicillin, and related antibiotics
   1381..1485    -  promoter       AmpR promoter: bla
   1556..1600    -  misc_feature   bom (fragment): basis of mobility region from pBR322
   1755..2134    +  enhancer       CMV enhancer: human cytomegalovirus immediate early enhancer
   2135..2338    +  promoter       CMV promoter: human cytomegalovirus (CMV) immediate early promoter
   2380..2398    +  promoter       T7 promoter: promoter for bacteriophage T7 RNA polymerase
   2469..6570    +  CDS            dCas9 (fragment): catalytically dead mutant of the Cas9 endonuclease from the Streptococcus pyogenes Type II CRISPR/Cas system RNA-guided DNA-binding protein that lacks endonuclease activity due to the D10A mutation in the RuvC catalytic domain and the N863A mutation in the HNH catalytic domain
   6672..8702    +  CDS            gag-pol (fragment): POL_MLVMS - Experimental evidence at protein level: Swiss-Prot protein existence level 1. [Integrase]: Catalyzes viral DNA integration into the host chromosome, by performing a series of DNA cutting and joining reactions. This enzyme activity takes place after virion entry into a cell and reverse transcription of the RNA genome in dsDNA. The first step in the integration process is 3' processing. This step requires a complex comprising the viral genome, matrix protein and integrase. This complex is called the pre-integration complex (PIC). The integrase protein removes 2 nucleotides from each
   8871..11126   +  CDS            MLH1: MLH1_HUMAN - Also known as COCA2. Experimental evidence at protein level: Swiss-Prot protein existence level 1. Heterodimerizes with PMS2 to form MutL alpha, a component of the post-replicative DNA mismatch repair system (MMR). DNA repair is initiated by MutS alpha (MSH2-MSH6) or MutS beta (MSH2-MSH3) binding to a dsDNA mismatch, then MutL alpha is recruited to the heteroduplex. Assembly of the MutL-MutS-heteroduplex ternary complex in presence of RFC and PCNA is sufficient to activate endonuclease activity of PMS2. It introduces single-strand breaks near the mismatch and thus generates new en
  11181..11405   +  polyA_signal   bGH poly(A) signal: bovine growth hormone polyadenylation signal
  11409..11430   +  promoter       SV40 promoter (fragment): SV40 enhancer and early promoter
  11498..11520   -  protein_bind   lac operator (fragment): The lac repressor binds to the lac operator to inhibit transcription in E. coli. This inhibition can be relieved by adding lactose or isopropyl-β-D-thiogalactopyranoside (IPTG). lac repressor encoded by lacI
  11524..11554   -  promoter       lac promoter: promoter for the E. coli lac operon
  11569..11590   -  protein_bind   CAP binding site: CAP binding activates transcription in the presence of cAMP. E. coli catabolite activator protein
  11603..11695   -  CDS            lacI (fragment): lac repressor; lacI; The lac repressor binds to the lac operator to inhibit transcription in E. coli. This inhibition can be relieved by adding lactose or isopropyl-β-D-thiogalactopyranoside (IPTG).
  11878..349     -  rep_origin     ori (across the origin): high-copy-number ColE1/pMB1/pBR322/pUC origin of replication
>Addgene plasmid #211550 | pCMV-PEmax-SpG-P2A-hMLH1dn | addgene full sequence | sequence record 417778 | Addgene NGS Result
CAAGCTGGGCTGTGTGCACGAACCCCCCGTTCAGCCCGACCGCTGCGCCTTATCCGGTAACTATCGTCTT
GAGTCCAACCCGGTAAGACACGACTTATCGCCACTGGCAGCAGCCACTGGTAACAGGATTAGCAGAGCGA
GGTATGTAGGCGGTGCTACAGAGTTCTTGAAGTGGTGGCCTAACTACGGCTACACTAGAAGAACAGTATT
TGGTATCTGCGCTCTGCTGAAGCCAGTTACCTTCGGAAAAAGAGTTGGTAGCTCTTGATCCGGCAAACAA
ACCACCGCTGGTAGCGGTGGTTTTTTTGTTTGCAAGCAGCAGATTACGCGCAGAAAAAAAGGATCTCAAG
AAGATCCTTTGATCTTTTCTACGGGGTCTGACACTCAGTGGAACGAAAACTCACGTTAAGGGATTTTGGT
CATGAGATTATCAAAAAGGATCTTCACCTAGATCCTTTTAAATTAAAAATGAAGTTTTAAATCAATCTAA
AGTATATATGAGTAAACTTGGTCTGACAGTTACCAATGCTTAATCAGTGAGGCACCTATCTCAGCGATCT
GTCTATTTCGTTCATCCATAGTTGCCTGACTCCCCGTCGTGTAGATAACTACGATACGGGAGGGCTTACC
ATCTGGCCCCAGTGCTGCAATGATACCGCGAGACCCACGCTCACCGGCTCCAGATTTATCAGCAATAAAC
CAGCCAGCCGGAAGGGCCGAGCGCAGAAGTGGTCCTGCAACTTTATCCGCCTCCATCCAGTCTATTAATT
GTTGCCGGGAAGCTAGAGTAAGTAGTTCGCCAGTTAATAGTTTGCGCAACGTTGTTGCCATTGCTACAGG
CATCGTGGTGTCACGCTCGTCGTTTGGTATGGCTTCATTCAGCTCCGGTTCCCAACGATCAAGGCGAGTT
ACATGATCCCCCATGTTGTGCAAAAAAGCGGTTAGCTCCTTCGGTCCTCCGATCGTTGTCAGAAGTAAGT
TGGCCGCAGTGTTATCACTCATGGTTATGGCAGCACTGCATAATTCTCTTACTGTCATGCCATCCGTAAG
ATGCTTTTCTGTGACTGGTGAGTACTCAACCAAGTCATTCTGAGAATAGTGTATGCGGCGACCGAGTTGC
TCTTGCCCGGCGTCAATACGGGATAATACCGCGCCACATAGCAGAACTTTAAAAGTGCTCATCATTGGAA
AACGTTCTTCGGGGCGAAAACTCTCAAGGATCTTACCGCTGTTGAGATCCAGTTCGATGTAACCCACTCG
TGCACCCAACTGATCTTCAGCATCTTTTACTTTCACCAGCGTTTCTGGGTGAGCAAAAACAGGAAGGCAA
AATGCCGCAAAAAAGGGAATAAGGGCGACACGGAAATGTTGAATACTCATACTCTTCCTTTTTCAATATT
ATTGAAGCATTTATCAGGGTTATTGTCTCATGAGCGGATACATATTTGAATGTATTTAGAAAAATAAACA
AATAGGGGTTCCGCGCACATTTCCCCGAAAAGTGCCACCTGACGTCGACGGATCGGGAGATCGATCTCCC
GATCCCCTAGGGTCGACTCTCAGTACAATCTGCTCTGATGCCGCATAGTTAAGCCAGTATCTGCTCCCTG
CTTGTGTGTTGGAGGTCGCTGAGTAGTGCGCGAGCAAAATTTAAGCTACAACAAGGCAAGGCTTGACCGA
CAATTGCATGAAGAATCTGCTTAGGGTTAGGCGTTTTGCGCTGCTTCGCGATGTACGGGCCAGATATACG
CGTTGACATTGATTATTGACTAGTTATTAATAGTAATCAATTACGGGGTCATTAGTTCATAGCCCATATA
TGGAGTTCCGCGTTACATAACTTACGGTAAATGGCCCGCCTGGCTGACCGCCCAACGACCCCCGCCCATT
GACGTCAATAATGACGTATGTTCCCATAGTAACGCCAATAGGGACTTTCCATTGACGTCAATGGGTGGAG
TATTTACGGTAAACTGCCCACTTGGCAGTACATCAAGTGTATCATATGCCAAGTACGCCCCCTATTGACG
TCAATGACGGTAAATGGCCCGCCTGGCATTATGCCCAGTACATGACCTTATGGGACTTTCCTACTTGGCA
GTACATCTACGTATTAGTCATCGCTATTACCATGGTGATGCGGTTTTGGCAGTACATCAATGGGCGTGGA
TAGCGGTTTGACTCACGGGGATTTCCAAGTCTCCACCCCATTGACGTCAATGGGAGTTTGTTTTGGCACC
AAAATCAACGGGACTTTCCAAAATGTCGTAACAACTCCGCCCCATTGACGCAAATGGGCGGTAGGCGTGT
ACGGTGGGAGGTCTATATAAGCAGAGCTGGTTTAGTGAACCGTCAGATCCGCTAGAGATCCGCGGCCGCT
AATACGACTCACTATAGGGAGAGCCGCCACCATGAAACGGACAGCCGACGGAAGCGAGTTCGAGTCACCA
AAGAAGAAGCGGAAAGTCGACAAGAAGTACAGCATCGGCCTGGACATCGGCACCAACTCTGTGGGCTGGG
CCGTGATCACCGACGAGTACAAGGTGCCCAGCAAGAAATTCAAGGTGCTGGGCAACACCGACCGGCACAG
CATCAAGAAGAACCTGATCGGAGCCCTGCTGTTCGACAGCGGCGAAACAGCCGAGGCCACCCGGCTGAAG
AGAACCGCCAGAAGAAGATACACCAGACGGAAGAACCGGATCTGCTATCTGCAAGAGATCTTCAGCAACG
AGATGGCCAAGGTGGACGACAGCTTCTTCCACAGACTGGAAGAGTCCTTCCTGGTGGAAGAGGATAAGAA
GCACGAGCGGCACCCCATCTTCGGCAACATCGTGGACGAGGTGGCCTACCACGAGAAGTACCCCACCATC
TACCACCTGAGAAAGAAACTGGTGGACAGCACCGACAAGGCCGACCTGCGGCTGATCTATCTGGCCCTGG
CCCACATGATCAAGTTCCGGGGCCACTTCCTGATCGAGGGCGACCTGAACCCCGACAACAGCGACGTGGA
CAAGCTGTTCATCCAGCTGGTGCAGACCTACAACCAGCTGTTCGAGGAAAACCCCATCAACGCCAGCGGC
GTGGACGCCAAGGCCATCCTGTCTGCCAGACTGAGCAAGAGCAGAAAGCTGGAAAATCTGATCGCCCAGC
TGCCCGGCGAGAAGAAGAATGGCCTGTTCGGAAACCTGATTGCCCTGAGCCTGGGCCTGACCCCCAACTT
CAAGAGCAACTTCGACCTGGCCGAGGATGCCAAACTGCAGCTGAGCAAGGACACCTACGACGACGACCTG
GACAACCTGCTGGCCCAGATCGGCGACCAGTACGCCGACCTGTTTCTGGCCGCCAAGAACCTGTCCGACG
CCATCCTGCTGAGCGACATCCTGAGAGTGAACACCGAGATCACCAAGGCCCCCCTGAGCGCCTCTATGAT
CAAGAGATACGACGAGCACCACCAGGACCTGACCCTGCTGAAAGCTCTCGTGCGGCAGCAGCTGCCTGAG
AAGTACAAAGAGATTTTCTTCGACCAGAGCAAGAACGGCTACGCCGGCTACATTGACGGCGGAGCCAGCC
AGGAAGAGTTCTACAAGTTCATCAAGCCCATCCTGGAAAAGATGGACGGCACCGAGGAACTGCTCGTGAA
GCTGAAGAGAGAGGACCTGCTGCGGAAGCAGCGGACCTTCGACAACGGCAGCATCCCCCACCAGATCCAC
CTGGGAGAGCTGCACGCCATTCTGCGGCGGCAGGAAGATTTTTACCCATTCCTGAAGGACAACCGGGAAA
AGATCGAGAAGATCCTGACCTTCCGCATCCCCTACTACGTGGGCCCTCTGGCCAGGGGAAACAGCAGATT
CGCCTGGATGACCAGAAAGAGCGAGGAAACCATCACCCCCTGGAACTTCGAGGAAGTGGTGGACAAGGGC
GCTTCCGCCCAGAGCTTCATCGAGCGGATGACCAACTTCGATAAGAACCTGCCCAACGAGAAGGTGCTGC
CCAAGCACAGCCTGCTGTACGAGTACTTCACCGTGTATAACGAGCTGACCAAAGTGAAATACGTGACCGA
GGGAATGAGAAAGCCCGCCTTCCTGAGCGGCGAGCAGAAAAAGGCCATCGTGGACCTGCTGTTCAAGACC
AACCGGAAAGTGACCGTGAAGCAGCTGAAAGAGGACTACTTCAAGAAAATCGAGTGCTTCGACTCCGTGG
AAATCTCCGGCGTGGAAGATCGGTTCAACGCCTCCCTGGGCACATACCACGATCTGCTGAAAATTATCAA
GGACAAGGACTTCCTGGACAATGAGGAAAACGAGGACATTCTGGAAGATATCGTGCTGACCCTGACACTG
TTTGAGGACAGAGAGATGATCGAGGAACGGCTGAAAACCTATGCCCACCTGTTCGACGACAAAGTGATGA
AGCAGCTGAAGCGGCGGAGATACACCGGCTGGGGCAGGCTGAGCCGGAAGCTGATCAACGGCATCCGGGA
CAAGCAGTCCGGCAAGACAATCCTGGATTTCCTGAAGTCCGACGGCTTCGCCAACAGAAACTTCATGCAG
CTGATCCACGACGACAGCCTGACCTTTAAAGAGGACATCCAGAAAGCCCAGGTGTCCGGCCAGGGCGATA
GCCTGCACGAGCACATTGCCAATCTGGCCGGCAGCCCCGCCATTAAGAAGGGCATCCTGCAGACAGTGAA
GGTGGTGGACGAGCTCGTGAAAGTGATGGGCCGGCACAAGCCCGAGAACATCGTGATCGAAATGGCCAGA
GAGAACCAGACCACCCAGAAGGGACAGAAGAACAGCCGCGAGAGAATGAAGCGGATCGAAGAGGGCATCA
AAGAGCTGGGCAGCCAGATCCTGAAAGAACACCCCGTGGAAAACACCCAGCTGCAGAACGAGAAGCTGTA
CCTGTACTACCTGCAGAATGGGCGGGATATGTACGTGGACCAGGAACTGGACATCAACCGGCTGTCCGAC
TACGATGTGGACGCTATCGTGCCTCAGAGCTTTCTGAAGGACGACTCCATCGACAACAAGGTGCTGACCA
GAAGCGACAAGAACCGGGGCAAGAGCGACAACGTGCCCTCCGAAGAGGTCGTGAAGAAGATGAAGAACTA
CTGGCGGCAGCTGCTGAACGCCAAGCTGATTACCCAGAGAAAGTTCGACAATCTGACCAAGGCCGAGAGA
GGCGGCCTGAGCGAACTGGATAAGGCCGGCTTCATCAAGAGACAGCTGGTGGAAACCCGGCAGATCACAA
AGCACGTGGCACAGATCCTGGACTCCCGGATGAACACTAAGTACGACGAGAATGACAAGCTGATCCGGGA
AGTGAAAGTGATCACCCTGAAGTCCAAGCTGGTGTCCGATTTCCGGAAGGATTTCCAGTTTTACAAAGTG
CGCGAGATCAACAACTACCACCACGCCCACGACGCCTACCTGAACGCCGTCGTGGGAACCGCCCTGATCA
AAAAGTACCCTAAGCTGGAAAGCGAGTTCGTGTACGGCGACTACAAGGTGTACGACGTGCGGAAGATGAT
CGCCAAGAGCGAGCAGGAAATCGGCAAGGCTACCGCCAAGTACTTCTTCTACAGCAACATCATGAACTTT
TTCAAGACCGAGATTACCCTGGCCAACGGCGAGATCCGGAAGCGGCCTCTGATCGAGACAAACGGCGAAA
CCGGGGAGATCGTGTGGGATAAGGGCCGGGATTTTGCCACCGTGCGGAAAGTGCTGAGCATGCCCCAAGT
GAATATCGTGAAAAAGACCGAGGTGCAGACAGGCGGCTTCAGCAAAGAGTCTATCCTGCCCAAGAGGAAC
AGCGATAAGCTGATCGCCAGAAAGAAGGACTGGGACCCTAAGAAGTACGGCGGCTTCCTGTGGCCCACCG
TGGCCTATTCTGTGCTGGTGGTGGCCAAAGTGGAAAAGGGCAAGTCCAAGAAACTGAAGAGTGTGAAAGA
GCTGCTGGGGATCACCATCATGGAAAGAAGCAGCTTCGAGAAGAATCCCATCGACTTTCTGGAAGCCAAG
GGCTACAAAGAAGTGAAAAAGGACCTGATCATCAAGCTGCCTAAGTACTCCCTGTTCGAGCTGGAAAACG
GCCGGAAGAGAATGCTGGCCTCTGCCAAGCAGCTGCAGAAGGGAAACGAACTGGCCCTGCCCTCCAAATA
TGTGAACTTCCTGTACCTGGCCAGCCACTATGAGAAGCTGAAGGGCTCCCCCGAGGATAATGAGCAGAAA
CAGCTGTTTGTGGAACAGCACAAGCACTACCTGGACGAGATCATCGAGCAGATCAGCGAGTTCTCCAAGA
GAGTGATCCTGGCCGACGCTAATCTGGACAAAGTGCTGTCCGCCTACAACAAGCACCGGGATAAGCCCAT
CAGAGAGCAGGCCGAGAATATCATCCACCTGTTTACCCTGACCAATCTGGGAGCCCCTGCCGCCTTCAAG
TACTTTGACACCACCATCGACCGGAAGCAGTACAGAAGCACCAAAGAGGTGCTGGACGCCACCCTGATCC
ACCAGAGCATCACCGGCCTGTACGAGACACGGATCGACCTGTCTCAGCTGGGAGGTGACTCCGGCGGAAG
CTCTGGTGGCAGCAAGCGGACCGCCGACGGCTCTGAATTCGAGAGCCCTAAGAAGAAAAGAAAGGTGAGC
GGAGGCTCTAGCGGCGGAAGCACCCTGAACATTGAAGACGAGTATAGACTGCATGAAACAAGCAAGGAAC
CCGACGTGTCCCTGGGCTCCACCTGGCTGTCCGACTTTCCCCAGGCCTGGGCCGAGACAGGAGGAATGGG
CCTGGCCGTGCGGCAGGCACCCCTGATCATCCCTCTGAAGGCCACCTCTACACCCGTGAGCATCAAGCAG
TACCCTATGTCTCAGGAGGCCAGACTGGGCATCAAGCCTCACATCCAGAGGCTGCTGGACCAGGGCATCC
TGGTGCCATGCCAGAGCCCCTGGAACACACCACTGCTGCCCGTGAAGAAGCCAGGCACCAATGACTATAG
ACCCGTGCAGGATCTGAGAGAGGTGAACAAGAGGGTGGAGGATATCCACCCCACCGTGCCCAACCCTTAC
AATCTGCTGTCCGGCCTGCCCCCTTCTCACCAGTGGTATACAGTGCTGGACCTGAAGGATGCCTTCTTTT
GTCTGAGACTGCACCCTACCAGCCAGCCACTGTTCGCCTTTGAGTGGAGGGACCCTGAGATGGGCATCTC
TGGCCAGCTGACCTGGACACGCCTGCCTCAGGGCTTCAAGAATAGCCCAACACTGTTTAACGAGGCCCTG
CACCGCGACCTGGCAGATTTCCGGATCCAGCACCCAGATCTGATCCTGCTGCAGTACGTGGACGATCTGC
TGCTGGCCGCCACCAGCGAGCTGGATTGCCAGCAGGGAACACGCGCCCTGCTGCAGACCCTGGGAAACCT
GGGATATAGGGCATCCGCCAAGAAGGCCCAGATCTGTCAGAAGCAGGTGAAGTACCTGGGCTATCTGCTG
AAGGAGGGCCAGAGATGGCTGACAGAGGCCAGGAAGGAGACAGTGATGGGCCAGCCAACACCCAAGACCC
CAAGACAGCTGAGGGAGTTCCTGGGCAAAGCAGGATTTTGCAGGCTGTTCATCCCAGGATTCGCAGAGAT
GGCAGCACCTCTGTACCCACTGACCAAGCCGGGCACCCTGTTTAATTGGGGCCCTGACCAGCAGAAGGCC
TATCAGGAGATCAAGCAGGCCCTGCTGACAGCACCAGCCCTGGGCCTGCCAGACCTGACCAAGCCTTTCG
AGCTGTTTGTGGATGAGAAGCAGGGCTACGCCAAGGGCGTGCTGACCCAGAAGCTGGGACCATGGAGACG
GCCCGTGGCCTATCTGTCCAAGAAGCTGGACCCAGTGGCAGCAGGATGGCCACCATGCCTGAGGATGGTG
GCAGCAATCGCCGTGCTGACAAAGGATGCCGGCAAGCTGACCATGGGACAGCCACTGGTCATCCTGGCAC
CACACGCAGTGGAGGCCCTGGTGAAGCAGCCTCCAGATCGCTGGCTGTCTAACGCCCGGATGACACACTA
CCAGGCCCTGCTGCTGGACACCGATCGCGTGCAGTTTGGCCCTGTGGTGGCCCTGAATCCAGCCACCCTG
CTGCCTCTGCCAGAGGAGGGCCTGCAGCACAACTGTCTGGACATCCTGGCAGAGGCACACGGAACAAGGC
CAGACCTGACCGATCAGCCCCTGCCTGACGCCGATCACACATGGTATACCGATGGAAGCTCCCTGCTGCA
GGAGGGCCAGAGGAAGGCAGGAGCAGCAGTGACCACAGAGACAGAAGTGATCTGGGCCAAGGCCCTGCCA
GCAGGCACATCCGCCCAGCGGGCCGAGCTGATCGCCCTGACCCAGGCCCTGAAGATGGCCGAGGGCAAGA
AGCTGAACGTGTACACAGACTCCAGATATGCCTTCGCCACCGCACACATCCACGGAGAGATCTACAGGCG
CCGGGGCTGGCTGACCTCTGAGGGCAAGGAGATCAAGAACAAGGATGAGATCCTGGCCCTGCTGAAGGCC
CTGTTTCTGCCCAAGCGGCTGAGCATCATCCACTGTCCTGGACACCAGAAGGGACACTCCGCCGAGGCAA
GGGGCAATCGGATGGCCGACCAGGCCGCCAGAAAGGCTGCTATTACTGAAACTCCCGACACTTCCACTCT
GCTGATTGAAAACTCCTCCCCTTCTGGCGGCTCAAAAAGAACCGCCGACGGCAGCGAATTCGAGTCTCCC
AAGAAGAAGAGGAAAGTCGGCTCTGGCCCTGCCGCTAAGAGAGTGAAGCTGGACGGAAGCGGAGCTACTA
ACTTCAGCCTGCTGAAGCAGGCTGGAGACGTGGAGGAGAACCCTGGACCTAGCTTCGTTGCTGGAGTCAT
CCGGAGACTGGACGAGACAGTGGTGAACAGAATTGCCGCCGGCGAGGTGATCCAGAGACCTGCCAATGCA
ATAAAGGAGATGATCGAGAACTGTCTGGACGCCAAGTCCACAAGCATTCAGGTGATCGTGAAGGAGGGCG
GACTGAAGCTGATCCAGATCCAAGACAACGGCACAGGCATCAGAAAGGAAGATCTGGACATCGTGTGTGA
ACGGTTCACCACATCTAAGCTGCAGTCTTTTGAGGATCTGGCCTCTATCAGTACCTACGGCTTCAGAGGC
GAGGCCCTGGCCAGCATCAGCCACGTGGCCCATGTGACCATCACCACCAAAACCGCCGACGGCAAATGCG
CTTATCGCGCTAGCTACAGCGACGGCAAGCTGAAAGCCCCGCCAAAGCCTTGCGCCGGCAACCAGGGTAC
ACAGATAACAGTGGAGGATCTGTTCTACAACATCGCCACCCGGAGAAAGGCCCTGAAAAATCCCAGCGAG
GAGTACGGCAAGATCCTGGAAGTCGTCGGCAGATACTCCGTGCACAACGCCGGAATCAGCTTTAGCGTAA
AGAAGCAGGGAGAAACCGTGGCCGATGTGCGCACCCTGCCAAATGCCAGCACCGTGGATAACATCAGAAG
CATTTTCGGAAATGCCGTGTCCAGAGAACTGATCGAGATCGGCTGCGAAGATAAGACCCTGGCTTTTAAG
ATGAACGGCTACATCAGCAACGCCAATTACTCTGTGAAGAAGTGCATCTTTCTTCTGTTCATCAACCACA
GACTGGTGGAAAGCACCAGCCTGCGGAAAGCCATCGAGACAGTGTACGCCGCCTACCTGCCTAAGAACAC
CCACCCCTTCCTGTACCTGAGCCTCGAGATCAGCCCTCAGAACGTGGACGTCAATGTGCATCCTACAAAG
CACGAGGTGCACTTCCTGCACGAGGAAAGCATCCTGGAAAGAGTGCAGCAGCACATTGAGAGCAAGCTGC
TGGGCTCTAACAGCAGCAGAATGTACTTCACACAGACCCTGCTGCCTGGCCTGGCCGGCCCCTCAGGCGA
AATGGTTAAGTCCACAACCTCTCTGACCTCATCCAGCACCAGCGGTTCTTCCGATAAGGTGTACGCCCAC
CAGATGGTGCGGACCGACTCTCGGGAGCAGAAGCTGGACGCCTTTCTGCAACCTCTGAGCAAACCTCTGA
GCTCTCAGCCTCAGGCCATCGTGACCGAGGACAAGACAGATATCTCCTCCGGCCGTGCCAGACAGCAGGA
CGAAGAAATGCTCGAGCTGCCAGCTCCTGCCGAGGTGGCCGCCAAGAACCAGAGCCTGGAGGGAGATACC
ACAAAGGGCACCAGCGAAATGAGCGAGAAGCGGGGCCCTACCTCCAGCAACCCCAGAAAACGGCACCGGG
AGGACAGCGACGTGGAAATGGTGGAGGACGACAGCAGAAAGGAAATGACAGCCGCTTGTACCCCTAGAAG
AAGAATCATCAACCTGACCTCCGTGCTGAGCCTGCAGGAGGAGATCAACGAGCAGGGCCACGAGGTGCTG
AGAGAGATGCTGCACAATCACAGCTTCGTGGGCTGCGTGAACCCTCAATGGGCCCTGGCTCAGCATCAAA
CAAAGCTGTACCTGCTGAACACCACCAAGCTGAGCGAAGAGCTGTTCTACCAGATCCTCATCTACGACTT
CGCCAACTTCGGCGTGCTACGCCTGAGCGAGCCCGCCCCTCTGTTTGACCTGGCCATGCTGGCTCTGGAT
AGCCCAGAAAGCGGCTGGACAGAAGAGGACGGACCTAAAGAGGGGCTGGCTGAATACATCGTGGAGTTCC
TGAAGAAAAAGGCCGAGATGCTGGCCGACTACTTTTCTCTGGAAATCGACGAGGAAGGCAACCTGATCGG
CCTGCCTCTGCTGATCGATAACTACGTGCCTCCCCTGGAAGGCCTGCCCATCTTCATCCTGAGACTGGCT
ACAGAGGTGAACTGGGACGAGGAAAAGGAATGCTTCGAGTCTCTGAGCAAGGAGTGCGCCATGTTCTATA
GCATCAGAAAACAGTACATCTCTGAAGAGAGCACTCTGTCTGGCCAGCAGAGTGAAGTGCCCGGAAGCAT
CCCCAACAGCTGGAAGTGGACCGTGGAACACATCGTGTACAAGGCCCTGCGGAGCCACATTCTCCCTCCT
AAGCACTTCACCGAGGACGGCAACATCCTGCAGCTGGCCAACCTGCCCGACCTTTATAAGGTTTTCTAAC
CGGTCATCATCACCATCACCATTGAGTTTAAACCCGCTGATCAGCCTCGACTGTGCCTTCTAGTTGCCAG
CCATCTGTTGTTTGCCCCTCCCCCGTGCCTTCCTTGACCCTGGAAGGTGCCACTCCCACTGTCCTTTCCT
AATAAAATGAGAAAATTGCATCGCATTGTCTGAGTAGGTGTCATTCTATTCTGGGGGGTGGGGTGGGGCA
GGACAGCAAGGGGGAGGATTGGGAAGACAATAGCAGGCATGCTGGGGATGCGGTGGGCTCTATGGCTTCT
GAGGCGGAAAGAACCAGCTGGGGCTCGATACCGTCGACCTCTAGCTAGAGCTTGGCGTAATCATGGTCAT
AGCTGTTTCCTGTGTGAAATTGTTATCCGCTCACAATTCCACACAACATACGAGCCGGAAGCATAAAGTG
TAAAGCCTAGGGTGCCTAATGAGTGAGCTAACTCACATTAATTGCGTTGCGCTCACTGCCCGCTTTCCAG
TCGGGAAACCTGTCGTGCCAGCTGCATTAATGAATCGGCCAACGCGCGGGGAGAGGCGGTTTGCGTATTG
GGCGCTCTTCCGCTTCCTCGCTCACTGACTCGCTGCGCTCGGTCGTTCGGCTGCGGCGAGCGGTATCAGC
TCACTCAAAGGCGGTAATACGGTTATCCACAGAATCAGGGGATAACGCAGGAAAGAACATGTGAGCAAAA
GGCCAGCAAAAGGCCAGGAACCGTAAAAAGGCCGCGTTGCTGGCGTTTTTCCATAGGCTCCGCCCCCCTG
ACGAGCATCACAAAAATCGACGCTCAAGTCAGAGGTGGCGAAACCCGACAGGACTATAAAGATACCAGGC
GTTTCCCCCTGGAAGCTCCCTCGTGCGCTCTCCTGTTCCGACCCTGCCGCTTACCGGATACCTGTCCGCC
TTTCTCCCTTCGGGAAGCGTGGCGCTTTCTCATAGCTCACGCTGTAGGTATCTCAGTTCGGTGTAGGTCG
TTCGCTC
